Addgene plasmid #167591: pKP925
Purpose: Express TrpC-TonB fusion protein
Depositing lab: Kathleen Postle. Depositing organization: Washington State University. Publication: A mutation in the amino terminus of a hybrid TrpC-TonB protein relieves overproduction lethality and results in cytoplasmic accumulation. Skare JT, Roof SK, Postle K. J Bacteriol. 1989 Aug;171(8):4442-7. doi: 10.1128/jb.171.8.4442-4447.1989. PubMed 2546922.
Backbone
  Vector backbone: pBR322
  Vector type: Bacterial Expression
Growth in bacteria
  Bacterial resistance: Ampicillin, 100 μg/mL
  Growth temperature: 37°C
  Growth strain: CH483
  Growth instructions: CH483=pro, lac, ∆(trp, tonB, opp, galU, ana). Plasmid can also be propagated in DH5alpha.
  Copy number: High Copy
Gene/Insert
  Gene/Insert name: trpC-tonB
  Species: Escherichia coli
  Mutation: Residues 1-25 TrpC; Residues 26-31 Linker; Residues 32-259 correspond to residues 12-239(end) of TonB.
  Cloning method: Restriction Enzyme; 5′ cloning site unknown (unknown if destroyed); 3′ cloning site unknown (unknown if destroyed)
  Sequencing primers: 5′ unknown
Terms and licenses: Academic/Nonprofit Terms; Industry Terms: Not Available to Industry
Depositor comments: Please note that some Genbank listings and Snapgene's ORF recognition software may add additional amino acids to the TonB ORF. Postle and Skare, 1988, PMID: 2839513 demonstrated that the first two Met residues of the open reading frame are not translated and that TonB starts with the third ATG codon. The mutations listed above are numbered based on the functional starting codon.
How to cite: pKP925 was a gift from Kathleen Postle (Addgene plasmid # 167591 ; http://n2t.net/addgene:167591 ; RRID:Addgene_167591)
