[The description below was written by a language model from this plasmid's Addgene catalogue record and pLannotate feature annotations shown in this document.]
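Description:
pKP925 is a 4,863 nt bacterial expression plasmid built on pBR322 that produces a hybrid TrpC-TonB protein in Escherichia coli. It replicates from the ColE1/pMB1-type origin and keeps the pBR322 bom mobilisation region and the rop gene. The catalogue entry nevertheless lists it as high copy. Selection is by ampicillin through the bla gene and its native promoter. Only a fragment of the tetracycline resistance gene remains, so that marker appears to have been disrupted during construction.

The insert encodes a 259-residue fusion: residues 1–25 come from the amino terminus of TrpC, residues 26–31 form a linker, and residues 32–259 correspond to TonB residues 12–239, running to the natural end of the protein. The first eleven TonB residues are therefore replaced by TrpC sequence. TonB numbering follows the depositor's note that translation starts at the third ATG of the open reading frame, so automated ORF calls may add extra residues at the amino terminus. The bidirectional tonB terminator lies immediately downstream of the coding region, followed by a short flanking ORF fragment annotated only by homology.

The record does not state the promoter. The feature table shows a fragment of yciV (trpH), which neighbours the trp operon, and a short match annotated as a tac promoter fragment just upstream of the fusion. Because tac is a trp/lac hybrid, this is consistent with trp-derived promoter sequence driving expression, but that is an inference. TonB couples energy to outer membrane receptors for uptake of cobalamin and iron compounds. According to the associated publication title, the hybrid protein was studied for overproduction lethality and cellular localisation. The recommended host carries a deletion spanning trp and tonB, so it supplies no chromosomal TonB.
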