Features (pLannotate 1.2.2; 13 found; start..end, strand, type, name):
      1..75      +  CDS            trpC (fragment): TRPC_ECOLI - Also known as trpF. Experimental evidence at protein level: Swiss-Prot protein existence level 1. Bifunctional enzyme that catalyzes two sequential steps of tryptophan biosynthetic pathway. The first reaction is catalyzed by the isomerase, coded by the TrpF domain; the second reaction is catalyzed by the synthase, coded by the TrpC domain. From Escherichia coli (strain K12).
     70..777     +  CDS            tonB: TONB_ECOLI - Also known as exbA. Experimental evidence at protein level: Swiss-Prot protein existence level 1. Interacts with outer membrane receptor proteins that carry out high-affinity binding and energy dependent uptake into the periplasmic space of specific substrates such as cobalamin, and various iron compounds (such as iron dicitrate, enterochelin, aerobactin, etc.). In the absence of TonB these receptors bind their substrates but do not carry out active transport. TonB also interacts with some colicins and is involved in the energy-dependent, irreversible steps of bacteriophages phi 8
    787..818     +  terminator     tonB terminator: bidirectional E. coli tonB-P14 transcription terminator
    823..1020    -  CDS            Y827_HAEIN (fragment): Experimental evidence at protein level: Swiss-Prot protein existence level 1. From Haemophilus influenzae (strain ATCC 51907 / DSM 11121 / KW20 / Rd).
   1139..1243    +  promoter       AmpR promoter: bla
   1244..2104    +  CDS            AmpR: β-lactamase; bla; confers resistance to ampicillin, carbenicillin, and related antibiotics
   2275..2863    +  rep_origin     ori: high-copy-number ColE1/pMB1/pBR322/pUC origin of replication
   3049..3189    -  misc_feature   bom: basis of mobility region from pBR322
   3291..3482    -  CDS            rop: Rop protein, which maintains plasmids at low copy number; rop
   3499..3879    +  CDS            YPB1_ECOLX: Protein predicted: Swiss-Prot protein existence level 4. From Escherichia coli.
   4121..4528    -  CDS            TcR (fragment): tetracycline efflux protein; tet; confers resistance to tetracycline
   4529..4726    -  CDS            yciV (fragment): RNAAM_ECOLI - Also known as trpH From Escherichia coli (strain K12).
   4802..4818    +  promoter       tac promoter (fragment): strong E. coli promoter; hybrid between the trp and lac UV5 promoters
>Addgene plasmid #167591 | pKP925 | addgene full sequence | sequence record 346128 | Addgene NGS Result
ATGCAAACCGTTTTAGCGAAAATCGTCGCAGACAAGGCGATTTGGGTAGAAGCCCGCAAACAGCAGCAAC
CGCTGGAATTCCCCGGATCCGTCCCGACGTTACTTTCGGTCTGCATTCATGGTGCTGTTGTGGCGGGTCT
GCTCTATACCTCGGTACATCAGGTTATTGAACTACCTGCGCCTGCGCAGCCGATTTCTGTCACGATGGTT
ACGCCTGCTGATCTCGAACCGCCACAAGCCGTTCAGCCGCCACCGGAGCCGGTGGTAGAGCCAGAACCGG
AACCTGAGCCGATCCCCGAACCGCCAAAAGAAGCACCGGTGGTCATTGAAAAGCCGAAGCCGAAACCTAA
GCCAAAACCGAAGCCGGTGAAAAAGGTACAGGAGCAGCCAAAACGCGATGTCAAACCCGTAGAGTCGCGT
CCGGCATCACCGTTTGAAAATACGGCACCGGCACGCCTGACATCAAGTACAGCAACGGCTGCAACCAGCA
AGCCGGTTACCAGTGTGGCTTCAGGACCACGCGCATTAAGCCGTAATCAGCCGCAGTATCCGGCACGAGC
ACAGGCATTGCGCATTGAAGGGCAGGTTAAAGTTAAATTTGACGTTACGCCGGATGGTCGCGTGGATAAC
GTACAAATCCTCTCAGCCAAGCCTGCGAACATGTTTGAGCGTGAGGTGAAAAATGCGATGCGCAGATGGC
GTTATGAGCCGGGTAAGCCAGGCAGTGGGATTGTGGTGAATATCCTGTTTAAAATTAACGGCACCACCGA
AATTCAGTAAGCAGAAAGTCAAAAGCCTCCGACCGGAGGCTTTTGACTATTACTCAACAGGTAAGGCGCG
AGGTTTTCCTTCAGGATCAACCGCGACATACTTAAATAATGCTTCTGTCGCTTTATAGCGTTGCCCAATT
GGTTCAGACGCTACTTTTTTCACCCACACTTCAATATTAATGCTGACCGATGTCGTCCCTTTCTGGACAC
AGCGTGCATAGCAGCACACCACATCGCCGACCGCAACCGGGACGGATCCGGGGAATTCTTGAAGACGAAA
GGGCCTCGTGATACGCCTATTTTTATAGGTTAATGTCATGATAATAATGGTTTCTTAGACGTCAGGTGGC
ACTTTTCGGGGAAATGTGCGCGGAACCCCTATTTGTTTATTTTTCTAAATACATTCAAATATGTATCCGC
TCATGAGACAATAACCCTGATAAATGCTTCAATAATATTGAAAAAGGAAGAGTATGAGTATTCAACATTT
CCGTGTCGCCCTTATTCCCTTTTTTGCGGCATTTTGCCTTCCTGTTTTTGCTCACCCAGAAACGCTGGTG
AAAGTAAAAGATGCTGAAGATCAGTTGGGTGCACGAGTGGGTTACATCGAACTGGATCTCAACAGCGGTA
AGATCCTTGAGAGTTTTCGCCCCGAAGAACGTTTTCCAATGATGAGCACTTTTAAAGTTCTGCTATGTGG
CGCGGTATTATCCCGTGTTGACGCCGGGCAAGAGCAACTCGGTCGCCGCATACACTATTCTCAGAATGAC
TTGGTTGAGTACTCACCAGTCACAGAAAAGCATCTTACGGATGGCATGACAGTAAGAGAATTATGCAGTG
CTGCCATAACCATGAGTGATAACACTGCGGCCAACTTACTTCTGACAACGATCGGAGGACCGAAGGAGCT
AACCGCTTTTTTGCACAACATGGGGGATCATGTAACTCGCCTTGATCGTTGGGAACCGGAGCTGAATGAA
GCCATACCAAACGACGAGCGTGACACCACGATGCCTGCAGCAATGGCAACAACGTTGCGCAAACTATTAA
CTGGCGAACTACTTACTCTAGCTTCCCGGCAACAATTAATAGACTGGATGGAGGCGGATAAAGTTGCAGG
ACCACTTCTGCGCTCGGCCCTTCCGGCTGGCTGGTTTATTGCTGATAAATCTGGAGCCGGTGAGCGTGGG
TCTCGCGGTATCATTGCAGCACTGGGGCCAGATGGTAAGCCCTCCCGTATCGTAGTTATCTACACGACGG
GGAGTCAGGCAACTATGGATGAACGAAATAGACAGATCGCTGAGATAGGTGCCTCACTGATTAAGCATTG
GTAACTGTCAGACCAAGTTTACTCATATATACTTTAGATTGATTTAAAACTTCATTTTTAATTTAAAAGG
ATCTAGGTGAAGATCCTTTTTGATAATCTCATGACCAAAATCCCTTAACGTGAGTTTTCGTTCCACTGAG
CGTCAGACCCCGTAGAAAAGATCAAAGGATCTTCTTGAGATCCTTTTTTTCTGCGCGTAATCTGCTGCTT
GCAAACAAAAAAACCACCGCTACCAGCGGTGGTTTGTTTGCCGGATCAAGAGCTACCAACTCTTTTTCCG
AAGGTAACTGGCTTCAGCAGAGCGCAGATACCAAATACTGTCCTTCTAGTGTAGCCGTAGTTAGGCCACC
ACTTCAAGAACTCTGTAGCACCGCCTACATACCTCGCTCTGCTAATCCTGTTACCAGTGGCTGCTGCCAG
TGGCGATAAGTCGTGTCTTACCGGGTTGGACTCAAGACGATAGTTACCGGATAAGGCGCAGCGGTCGGGC
TGAACGGGGGGTTCGTGCACACAGCCCAGCTTGGAGCGAACGACCTACACCGAACTGAGATACCTACAGC
GTGAGCTATGAGAAAGCGCCACGCTTCCCGAAGGGAGAAAGGCGGACAGGTATCCGGTAAGCGGCAGGGT
CGGAACAGGAGAGCGCACGAGGGAGCTTCCAGGGGGAAACGCCTGGTATCTTTATAGTCCTGTCGGGTTT
CGCCACCTCTGACTTGAGCGTCGATTTTTGTGATGCTCGTCAGGGGGGCGGAGCCTATGGAAAAACGCCA
GCAACGCGGCCTTTTTACGGTTCCTGGCCTTTTGCTGGCCTTTTGCTCACATGTTCTTTCCTGCGTTATC
CCCTGATTCTGTGGATAACCGTATTACCGCCTTTGAGTGAGCTGATACCGCTCGCCGCAGCCGAACGACC
GAGCGCAGCGAGTCAGTGAGCGAGGAAGCGGAAGAGCGCCTGATGCGGTATTTTCTCCTTACGCATCTGT
GCGGTATTTCACACCGCATATGGTGCACTCTCAGTACAATCTGCTCTGATGCCGCATAGTTAAGCCAGTA
TACACTCCGCTATCGCTACGTGACTGGGTCATGGCTGCGCCCCGACACCCGCCAACACCCGCTGACGCGC
CCTGACGGGCTTGTCTGCTCCCGGCATCCGCTTACAGACAAGCTGTGACCGTCTCCGGGAGCTGCATGTG
TCAGAGGTTTTCACCGTCATCACCGAAACGCGCGAGGCAGCTGCGGTAAAGCTCATCAGCGTGGTCGTGA
AGCGATTCACAGATGTCTGCCTGTTCATCCGCGTCCAGCTCGTTGAGTTTCTCCAGAAGCGTTAATGTCT
GGCTTCTGATAAAGCGGGCCATGTTAAGGGCGGTTTTTTCCTGTTTGGTCACTGATGCCTCCGTGTAAGG
GGGATTTCTGTTCATGGGGGTAATGATACCGATGAAACGAGAGAGGATGCTCACGATACGGGTTACTGAT
GATGAACATGCCCGGTTACTGGAACGTTGTGAGGGTAAACAACTGGCGGTATGGATGCGGCGGGACCAGA
GAAAAATCACTCAGGGTCAATGCCAGCGCTTCGTTAATACAGATGTAGGTGTTCCACAGGGTAGCCAGCA
GCATCCTGCGATGCAGATCCGGAACATAATGGTGCAGGGCGCTGACTTCCGCGTTTCCAGACTTTACGAA
ACACGGAAACCGAAGACCATTCATGTTGTTGCTCAGGTCGCAGACGTTTTGCAGCAGCAGTCGCTTCACG
TTCGCTCGCGTATCGGTGATTCATTCTGCTAACCAGTAAGGCAACCCCGCCAGCCTAGCCGGGTCCTCAA
CGACAGGAGCACGATCATGCGCACCCGTGGCCAGGACCCAACGCTGCCCGAGATGCGCCGCGTGCGGCTG
CTGGAGATGGCGGACGCGATGGATATGTTCTGCCAAGGGTTGGTTTGCGCATTCACAGTTCTCCGCAAGA
ATTGATTGGCTCCAATTCTTGGAGTGGTGAATCCGTTAGCGAGGTGCCGCCGGCTTCCATTCAGGTCGAG
GTGGCCCGGCTCCATGCACCGCGACGCAACGCGGGGAGGCAGACAAGGTATAGGGCGGCGCCTACAATCC
ATGCCAACCCGTTCCATGTGCTCGCCGAGGCGGCATAAATCGCCGTGACGATCAGCGGTCCAATGATCGA
AGTTAGGCTGGTAAGAGCCGCGAGCGATCCTTGAAGCTGTCCCTGATGGTCGTCATCTACCTGCCTGGAC
AGCATGGCCTGCAACGCGGGCATCCCGATGCCGCCGGAAGCGAGAAGAATCATAATGGGGAAGGCCATCC
AGCCTCGCGTCGCGAACGCCAGCAAGACGTAGCCCAGCGCGTCGGCCGCCATGCCGGCGATAATGGCCTG
CTTCTCGCCGAAACGTTTGGTGGCGGGACCAGTGACGAAGGCTTGAGCATTCAACGCCAGTCCCGAACGT
GAAATTTCCTCTCTTGCTGGCGCGATTGCAGCTGTGGTGTCATGGTCGGTGATCGCCAGGGTGCCGACGC
GCATCTCGACTGCACGGTGCACCAATGCTTCTGGCGTCAGGCAGCCATCGGAAGCTGTGGTATGGCTGTG
CAGGTCGTAAATCACTGCATAATTCGTGTCGCTCAAGGCGCACTCCCGTTCTGGATAATGTTTTTTGCGC
CGACATCATAACGGTTCTGGCAAATATTCTGAAATGAGCTGTTGACAATTAATCATCGAACTAGTTAACT
AGTACGCAAGTTCACGTAAAAAGGGTATCGACG
