>Addgene plasmid #167591 | pKP925 | depositor partial sequence | sequence record 325558 | TrpC-TonB fusion protein
ATGCAAACCGTTTTAGCGAAAATCGTCGCAGACAAGGCGATTTGGGTAGAAGCCCGCAAACAGCAGCAAC
CGCTGGAATTCCCCGGATCCGTCCCGACGTTACTTTCGGTCTGCATTCATGGTGCTGTTGTGGCGGGTCT
GCTCTATACCTCGGTACATCAGGTTATTGAACTACCTGCGCCTGCGCAGCCGATTTCTGTCACGATGGTT
ACGCCTGCTGATCTCGAACCGCCACAAGCCGTTCAGCCGCCACCGGAGCCGGTGGTAGAGCCAGAACCGG
AACCTGAGCCGATCCCCGAACCGCCAAAAGAAGCACCGGTGGTCATTGAAAAGCCGAAGCCGAAACCTAA
GCCAAAACCGAAGCCGGTGAAAAAGGTACAGGAGCAGCCAAAACGCGATGTCAAACCCGTAGAGTCGCGT
CCGGCATCACCGTTTGAAAATACGGCACCGGCACGCCTGACATCAAGTACAGCAACGGCTGCAACCAGCA
AGCCGGTTACCAGTGTGGCTTCAGGACCACGCGCATTAAGCCGTAATCAGCCGCAGTATCCGGCACGAGC
ACAGGCATTGCGCATTGAAGGGCAGGTTAAAGTTAAATTTGACGTTACGCCGGATGGTCGCGTGGATAAC
GTACAAATCCTCTCAGCCAAGCCTGCGAACATGTTTGAGCGTGAGGTGAAAAATGCGATGCGCAGATGGC
GTTATGAGCCGGGTAAGCCAGGCAGTGGGATTGTGGTGAATATCCTGTTTAAAATTAACGGCACCACCGA
AATTCAGTAA
